Addgene plasmid #228733: pEJS2712-CMV-eNme2-C-ABE8e-i1-L10
Purpose: Expresses domain inlaid eNme2-C nCas9 (D16A)-i1-ABE8e base editor with linker-10 in mammalian cells
Depositing lab: Erik Sontheimer. Publication: Rational Design of Enhanced Nme2Cas9 and Nme2(Smu)Cas9 Nucleases and Base Editors. Bamidele N, Ansodaria A, Chen Z, Cheng H, Panwala R, Jazbec E, Sontheimer EJ. bioRxiv [Preprint]. 2024 Nov 7:2024.10.30.620986. doi: 10.1101/2024.10.30.620986. PubMed 39554198.
Backbone
  Vector backbone: pCMV with Tol2
  Vector type: Mammalian Expression, CRISPR
  Selectable markers: Blasticidin
Growth in bacteria
  Bacterial resistance: Ampicillin, 100 μg/mL
  Growth temperature: 37°C
  Growth strain: DH5alpha
  Copy number: High Copy
Gene/Insert
  Gene/Insert name: Domain inlaid eNme-C nCas9 (D16A)-i1-L10
  Species: Neisseria meningitidis
  Promoter: CMV
  Cloning method: Gibson Cloning
Terms and licenses: Academic/Nonprofit Terms; Industry Terms: Not Available to Industry
How to cite: pEJS2712-CMV-eNme2-C-ABE8e-i1-L10 was a gift from Erik Sontheimer (Addgene plasmid # 228733 ; http://n2t.net/addgene:228733 ; RRID:Addgene_228733)
