[The description below was written by a language model from this plasmid's Addgene catalogue record and pLannotate feature annotations shown in this document.]
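Description:
pEJS2712-CMV-eNme2-C-ABE8e-i1-L10 is a mammalian expression plasmid for CRISPR adenine base editing, built on a pCMV backbone that the catalogue describes as carrying Tol2 transposon elements. It is propagated in E. coli as a high-copy plasmid through a ColE1/pUC-type origin and is selected with ampicillin via the β-lactamase gene and its native promoter. The automated feature table for the 8.8 kb sequence does not call any Tol2 arms, so their presence and position rest on the catalogue entry alone.

The payload is a single long open reading frame driven by the human CMV immediate-early enhancer and promoter, which span the sequence origin. A T7 promoter sits just upstream of the coding region, and a bovine growth hormone polyadenylation signal terminates it. The annotation identifies this frame simply as Neisseria meningitidis Cas9. According to the record it encodes eNme2-C, an enhanced Nme2Cas9 variant carrying the D16A nickase mutation, with the ABE8e adenosine deaminase domain inlaid internally at the "i1" insertion site rather than fused to a terminus, and joined through the linker variant designated L10. The deaminase and linker are not separately annotated.

A second, oppositely oriented cassette places the blasticidin S deaminase gene under tandem SV40 early and bacterial EM7 promoters with an SV40 polyadenylation signal, allowing blasticidin selection of transfected mammalian cells. The small bleomycin-resistance, lacI and lac promoter fragments nearby appear to be backbone remnants. No guide RNA cassette is annotated, so the guide is presumably supplied separately. The construct is used to express and compare domain-inlaid Nme2Cas9 adenine base editor designs in mammalian cells.
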