Features (pLannotate 1.2.2; 21 found; start..end, strand, type, name):
     48..66      +  promoter       T7 promoter: promoter for bacteriophage T7 RNA polymerase
    143..3943    +  CDS            cas9: CAS9_NEIMA - Experimental evidence at protein level: Swiss-Prot protein existence level 1. CRISPR (clustered regularly interspaced short palindromic repeat) is an adaptive immune system that provides protection against mobile genetic elements (viruses, transposable elements and conjugative plasmids). CRISPR clusters contain spacers, sequences complementary to antecedent mobile elements, and target invading nucleic acids. CRISPR clusters are transcribed and processed into CRISPR RNA (crRNA). In type II CRISPR systems correct processing of pre-crRNA requires a trans- encoded small RNA (tracrRNA)
   4061..4285    +  polyA_signal   bGH poly(A) signal: bovine growth hormone polyadenylation signal
   4289..4310    +  promoter       SV40 promoter (fragment): SV40 enhancer and early promoter
   4315..4331    +  misc_feature   MCS (fragment): pBluescript multiple cloning site
   4380..4396    -  protein_bind   lac operator: The lac repressor binds to the lac operator to inhibit transcription in E. coli. This inhibition can be relieved by adding lactose or isopropyl-β-D-thiogalactopyranoside (IPTG). lac repressor encoded by lacI
   4404..4434    -  promoter       lac promoter: promoter for the E. coli lac operon
   4449..4470    -  protein_bind   CAP binding site: CAP binding activates transcription in the presence of cAMP. E. coli catabolite activator protein
   4483..4575    -  CDS            lacI (fragment): lac repressor; lacI; The lac repressor binds to the lac operator to inhibit transcription in E. coli. This inhibition can be relieved by adding lactose or isopropyl-β-D-thiogalactopyranoside (IPTG).
   4587..4708    -  polyA_signal   SV40 poly(A) signal: SV40 polyadenylation signal
   4703..4828    -  CDS            ble (fragment): BLE_KLEPN - Experimental evidence at protein level: Swiss-Prot protein existence level 1. Binding protein with a strong affinity to the bleomycin family of antibiotics. Binds to CL990; an antimitotic-antibiotic compound. From Klebsiella pneumoniae.
   4838..4865    -  CDS            BleoR (fragment): antibiotic-binding protein; Sh ble from Streptoalloteichus hindustanus; confers resistance to bleomycin, phleomycin, and Zeocin™
   4866..5264    -  CDS            BSD: blasticidin S deaminase; Aspergillus terreus BSD; confers resistance to blasticidin
   5283..5330    -  promoter       EM7 promoter: synthetic bacterial promoter&nbsp
   5378..5707    -  promoter       SV40 promoter: SV40 enhancer and early promoter
   6091..6679    -  rep_origin     ori: high-copy-number ColE1/pMB1/pBR322/pUC origin of replication
   6850..7710    -  CDS            AmpR: β-lactamase; bla; confers resistance to ampicillin, carbenicillin, and related antibiotics
   7711..7815    -  promoter       AmpR promoter: bla
   7886..7930    -  misc_feature   bom (fragment): basis of mobility region from pBR322
   8263..8642    +  enhancer       CMV enhancer: human cytomegalovirus immediate early enhancer
   8643..6       +  promoter       CMV promoter (across the origin): human cytomegalovirus (CMV) immediate early promoter
>Addgene plasmid #228733 | pEJS2712-CMV-eNme2-C-ABE8e-i1-L10 | addgene full sequence | sequence record 453997 | Addgene NGS Result
AGAGCTGGTTTAGTGAACCGTCAGATCCGCTAGAGATCCGCGGCCGCTAATACGACTCACTATAGGGAGA
GCCGCCACCATGAAACGGACAGCCGACGGAAGCGAGTTCGAGTCACCAAAGAAGAAGCGGAAAGTCGAAG
ATGCAGCATTCAAGTCAAACCCAATCAATTACATCCTGGGACTGGCAATCGGAATCGCATCCGTGGGATG
GGCTATGGTGGAGATCGACGAGGAGGGGAATCCTATCCGGCTGATCGATCTGGGCGTGAGAGTGTTTGAG
AGGGCCGAGGTGCCAAAGACCGGCGATTCTCTGGCTATGGCCCGGAGACTGGCACGGAGCGTGAGGCGCC
TGACACGGAGAAGGGCACACAGGCTGCTGAGGGCACGCCGGCTGCTGAAGAGAGAGGGCGTGCTGCAGGC
AGCAGACTTCGATGAGAATGGCCTGATCACGAGCTTGCCAAACACCCCCTGGCAGCTGAGAGCAGCCGCC
CTGGACAGGAAGCTGACACCACTGGAGTGGTCTGCCGTGCTGCTGCACCTGATCAAGCACCGCGGCTACC
TGAGCCAGCGGAAGAACGAGGGAGAGACAGCAGCCAAGGAGCTGGGCGCCCTGCTGAAGGGAGTGGCCAA
CAATGCCCACGCCCTGCAGACCGGCGATTTCAGGACACCTGCCGAGCTGGCCCTGAATAAGTTTGAGAAG
GAGTCCGGCCACATCAGAAACCAGAGGGGCGACTATAGCCACACCTTCTCCCGCAAGGATCTGCAGGCCG
AGCTGATCCTGCTGTTCGAGAAGCAGAAGGAGTTTGGCAATCCACACGTGAGCGGAGGCCTGAAGGAGGG
AATCGAGACCCTGCTGATGACACAGAGGCCTGCCCTGTCCGGCGACGCAGTGCAGAAGATGCTGGGGCAC
TGCACCCTCGAGCCTACAGAGCCAAAGGCCGCCAAGAACACCTACACAGCCGAGCGGTTTATCTGGCTGA
CAAAGCTGAACAATCTGAGAATCCTGGAGCAGTCTGGCGGTTCAGGTGGATCAGGCGGTAGCTCTGAGGT
GGAGTTTTCCCACGAGTACTGGATGAGACATGCCCTGACCCTGGCCAAGAGGGCACGCGATGAGAGGGAG
GTGCCTGTGGGAGCCGTGCTGGTGCTGAACAATAGAGTGATCGGCGAGGGCTGGAACAGAGCCATCGGCC
TGCACGACCCAACAGCCCATGCCGAAATTATGGCCCTGAGACAGGGCGGCCTGGTCATGCAGAACTACAG
ACTGATTGACGCCACCCTGTACGTGACATTCGAGCCTTGCGTGATGTGCGCCGGCGCCATGATCCACTCT
AGGATCGGCCGCGTGGTGTTTGGCGTGAGGAACAGCAAACGGGGCGCCGCAGGCTCCCTGATGAACGTGC
TGAACTACCCCGGCATGAATCACCGCGTCGAAATTACCGAGGGAATCCTGGCAGATGAATGTGCCGCCCT
GCTGTGCGACTTCTACCGGATGCCTAGACAGGTGTTCAATGCTCAGAAGAAGGCCCAGAGCTCCATCAAC
GAGACACCTGGCACAAGCGAGAGCGCAACAGGATCCGAGAGGCCACTGACCGACACAGAGAGGTCCACCC
TGATGGATGAGCCTTACCGGAAGTCTAAACTGACATATGCCCAGGCCAGAAAGCTGCTGGGCCTGGAGGA
CACCGCCTTCTTTAAGGGCCTGAGATACGGCAAGGATAATGCCGAGGCCTCCACACTGATGGAGATGAAG
GCCTATCACGCCATCTCTCGCGCCCTGGAGAAGGAGGGCCTGAAGGACAAGAAGTCCCCCCTGAACCTGA
GCTCCGAGCTGCAGGATGAGATCGGCACCGCCTTCTCTCTGTTTAAGACCGACGAGGATATCACAGGCCG
CCTGAAGGACAGGGTGCAGCCTGAGATCCTGGAGGCCCTGCTGAAGCACATCTCTTTCGATAAGTTTGTG
CAGATCAGCCTGAAGGCCCTGAGAAGGATCGTGCCACTGATGGAGCAGGGCAAGCGGTACGACGAGGCCT
GCGCCGAGATCTACGGCGTTCACTATGGCAAGAAGAACACAGAGGAGAAGATCTATCTGCCCCCTATCCC
TGCCGACGAGATCAGAAATCCTGTGGTGCTGAGGGCCCTGTCCCAGGCAAGAAAAGTGATCAACGGAGTG
GTGCGCCGGTACGGATCTCCAGCCCGGATCCACATCGAGACCGCCAGAGAAGTGGGCAAGAGCTTCAAGG
ACCGGAAGGAGATCGCGAAGAGACAGGAGGAGAATCGCAAGGATCGGGAGAAGGCCGCCGCCAAGTTTAG
GGAGTACTTCCCTAACTTTGTGGGCGAGCCAAAGTCTAAGGACATCCTGAAGCTGCGCCTGTACGAGCAG
CAGCACGGCAAGTGTCTGTATAGCGGCAAAGAGATCAATCTGGTGCGGCTGAACGAGAAGGGCTATGTGG
AGATCGATCACGCCCTGCCTTTCTCCAGAACCTGGGACGATTCTTTTAACAATAAGGTGCTGGTGCTGGG
CAGCGAGAACCAGAATAAGGGCAATCAGACACCATACGAGTATTTCAATGGCAAGGACAACTCCAGGGAG
TGGCAGGAGTTCAAGGCCCGCGTGGAGACCTCTAGATTTCCCAGTAGCAAGAAGCAGCGGATCCTGCTGC
AGAAGTTCGACGAGGATGGCTTTAAGGAGTGCAACCTGAATGACACCAGATACGTGAACCGGTTCCTGTG
CCAGTTTGTGGCCGATCACATCCTGCTGACCGGCAAGGGCAAGAGAAGGGTGGTCGCCTCTAATGGCCAG
ATCACAAACCTGCTGAGGGGGTTTTGGAGACTGAGGAAGGTGCGGGCAGAGAATGACAGACACCACGCAC
TGGATGCAGTGGTGGTGGCATGCAGCACCGTGGCAATGCAGCAGAAGATCACAAGATTCGTGAGGTATAA
GGAGATGAACGCCTTTGACGGCAAGACCGTCGATAAGGAGACAGGCAAGGTGCTGTACCAGAAGACCCAC
TTCCCCCAGCCTTGGGAGTTCTTTGCCCAGGAAGTTATGATCCGGGTGTTCGGCAAGCCAGACGGCAAGC
CTGAGTTTGAGGAGGCCGATACCCCAGAGAAGCTGAGGACACTGCTGGCAGAGAAGCTGTCTAGCAGGCC
AGAGGCAGTGCACGAGTACGTGACCCCGCTGTTCGTGTCCAGGGCACCCAATCGGAAGATGTCTGGCGCC
CACAAGGACACACTGAGAAGCGCCAAGAGGTTTGTGAAGCACAACGAGAAGATCTCCGTGAAGAGAGTGT
GGCTGACCGAGATCAAGCTGGCCGATCTGGAGAACATGGTGAATTACAAGAACGGCAGGGAGATCGAGCT
GTATGAGGCCCTGAAGGCAAGGCTGGAGGCCTACGGAGGAAATGCCAAGCAGGCCTTCGACCCAAAGGAT
AACCCCTTTTATAAGAAGGGAGGACAGCTGGTGAAGGCCGTGCGGGTGGAGAAGACCCAGAAGAGCGGCG
TGCTGCTGAATAAGAAGAACGCCTACACAATCGCCGACAATGGTGATATGGTGAGAGTGGACGTGTTCTG
TAAGGTGGATAAGAAGGGCAAGAATCAGTACTTTATCGTGCCTATCTATGCCTGGCAGGTGGCCGAGAAC
ATCCTGCCAGACATCGATTGCAAGGGCTACAGAATCGACGATAGCTATACATTCTGTTTTTCCCTGCACA
AGTATGACCTGATCGCCTTCCAGAAGGATGAGAAGTCCAAGGTGGAGTTTGCCTACTATATCAATTGCGA
CTCCTCTAGCGGCGGGTTCTACCTGGCCTGGCACGATAAGGGCAGCAGGGAGCAGCGGTTTCGCATCTCC
ACCCAGAATCTGGCGCTGATCCAGAAGTATCAGGTGAACGAGCTGGGCAAGGAGATCAGGCCATGTCGGC
TGAAGAAGCGCCCACCCGTGCGGTCTGGCGGCTCAAAAAGAACCGCCGACGGCAGCGAATTCGAGCCCAA
GAAGAAGAGGAAAGTCTAACCGGTCATCATCACCATCACCATTGAGTTTAAACCCGCTGATCAGCCTCGA
CTGTGCCTTCTAGTTGCCAGCCATCTGTTGTTTGCCCCTCCCCCGTGCCTTCCTTGACCCTGGAAGGTGC
CACTCCCACTGTCCTTTCCTAATAAAATGAGGAAATTGCATCGCATTGTCTGAGTAGGTGTCATTCTATT
CTGGGGGGTGGGGTGGGGCAGGACAGCAAGGGGGAGGATTGGGAAGACAATAGCAGGCATGCTGGGGATG
CGGTGGGCTCTATGGCTTCTGAGGCGGAAAGAACCAGCTGGGGCTCGATACCGTCGACCTCTAGCTAGAG
CTTGGCGTAATCATGGTCATAGCTGTTTCCTGTGTGAAATTGTTATCCGCTCACAATTCCACACAACATA
CGAGCCGGAAGCATAAAGTGTAAAGCCTAGGGTGCCTAATGAGTGAGCTAACTCACATTAATTGCGTTGC
GCTCACTGCCCGCTTTCCAGTCGGGAAACCTGTCGTGCCAGCTGCATTAATGAATCGGCCAACGCGCGGG
GAGAGGCGGTTTGCGTATTGGGCGCTACAGACATGATAAGATACATTGATGAGTTTGGACAAACCACAAC
TAGAATGCAGTGAAAAAAATGCTTTATTTGTGAAATTTGTGATGCTATTGCTTTATTTGTAACCATTATA
AGCTGCAATAAACAAGTTGGGGTGGGCGAAGAACTCCAGCATGAGATCCCCGCGCTGGAGGATCATCCAG
CCGGCGTCCCGGAAAACGATTCCGAAGCCCAACCTTTCATAGAAGGCGGCGGTGGAATCGAAATCTCGTA
GCACGTGTCAGTCCTGCTCCTCGGCCACGAAGTGCTTAGCCCTCCCACACATAACCAGAGGGCAGCAATT
CACGAATCCCAACTGCCGTCGGCTGTCCATCACTGTCCTTCACTATGGCTTTGATCCCAGGATGCAGATC
GAGAAGCACCTGTCGGCACCGTCCGCAGGGGCTCAAGATGCCCCTGTTCTCATTTCCGATCGCGACGATA
CAAGTCAGGTTGCCAGCTGCCGCAGCAGCAGCAGTGCCCAGCACCACGAGTTCTGCACAAGGTCCCCCAG
TAAAATGATATACATTGACACCAGTGAAGATGCGGCCGTCGCTAGAGAGAGCTGCGCTGGCGACGCTGTA
GTCTTCAGAGATGGGGATGCTGTTGATTGTAGCCGTTGCTCTTTCAATGAGGGTGGATTCTTCTTGAGAC
AAAGGCTTGGCCATGGTTTAGTTCCTCACCTTGTCGTATTATACTATGCCGATATACTATGCCGATGATT
AATTGTCAACACGTGCTGATCAGATCCGAAAATGGATATACAAGCTCCCGGGAGCTTTTTGCAAAAGCCT
AGGCCTCCAAAAAAGCCTCCTCACTACTTCTGGAATAGCTCAGAGGCAGAGGCGGCCTCGGCCTCTGCAT
AAATAAAAAAAATTAGTCAGCCATGGGGCGGAGAATGGGCGGAACTGGGCGGAGTTAGGGGCGGGATGGG
CGGAGTTAGGGGCGGGACTATGGTTGCTGACTAATTGAGATGCATGCTTTGCATACTTCTGCCTGCTGGG
GAGCCTGGGGACTTTCCACACCTGGTTGCTGACTAATTGAGATGCATGCTTTGCATACTTCTGCCTGCTG
GGGAGCCTGGGGACTTTCCACACCCTAACTGACACACATTCCACAGAATTCACTGACTCGCTGCGCTCGG
TCGTTCGGCTGCGGCGAGCGGTATCAGCTCACTCAAAGGCGGTAATACGGTTATCCACAGAATCAGGGGA
TAACGCAGGAAAGAACATGTAAGTGATCTCCAAAAAATAAGTACTTTTTGACTGTAAATAAAATTGTAAG
GAGTAAAAAGTACTTTTTTTTCTAAAAAAATGTAATTAAGTAAAAGTAAAAGTATTGATTTTTAATTGTA
CTCAAGTAAAGTAAAAATCCCCAAAAATAATACTTAAGTACAGTAATCAAGTAAAATTACTCAAGTACTT
TACACCTCTGCATGTGAGCAAAAGGCCAGCAAAAGGCCAGGAACCGTAAAAAGGCCGCGTTGCTGGCGTT
TTTCCATAGGCTCCGCCCCCCTGACGAGCATCACAAAAATCGACGCTCAAGTCAGAGGTGGCGAAACCCG
ACAGGACTATAAAGATACCAGGCGTTTCCCCCTGGAAGCTCCCTCGTGCGCTCTCCTGTTCCGACCCTGC
CGCTTACCGGATACCTGTCCGCCTTTCTCCCTTCGGGAAGCGTGGCGCTTTCTCATAGCTCACGCTGTAG
GTATCTCAGTTCGGTGTAGGTCGTTCGCTCCAAGCTGGGCTGTGTGCACGAACCCCCCGTTCAGCCCGAC
CGCTGCGCCTTATCCGGTAACTATCGTCTTGAGTCCAACCCGGTAAGACACGACTTATCGCCACTGGCAG
CAGCCACTGGTAACAGGATTAGCAGAGCGAGGTATGTAGGCGGTGCTACAGAGTTCTTGAAGTGGTGGCC
TAACTACGGCTACACTAGAAGAACAGTATTTGGTATCTGCGCTCTGCTGAAGCCAGTTACCTTCGGAAAA
AGAGTTGGTAGCTCTTGATCCGGCAAACAAACCACCGCTGGTAGCGGTGGTTTTTTTGTTTGCAAGCAGC
AGATTACGCGCAGAAAAAAAGGATCTCAAGAAGATCCTTTGATCTTTTCTACGGGGTCTGACACTCAGTG
GAACGAAAACTCACGTTAAGGGATTTTGGTCATGAGATTATCAAAAAGGATCTTCACCTAGATCCTTTTA
AATTAAAAATGAAGTTTTAAATCAATCTAAAGTATATATGAGTAAACTTGGTCTGACAGTTACCAATGCT
TAATCAGTGAGGCACCTATCTCAGCGATCTGTCTATTTCGTTCATCCATAGTTGCCTGACTCCCCGTCGT
GTAGATAACTACGATACGGGAGGGCTTACCATCTGGCCCCAGTGCTGCAATGATACCGCGGGACCCACGC
TCACCGGCTCCAGATTTATCAGCAATAAACCAGCCAGCCGGAAGGGCCGAGCGCAGAAGTGGTCCTGCAA
CTTTATCCGCCTCCATCCAGTCTATTAATTGTTGCCGGGAAGCTAGAGTAAGTAGTTCGCCAGTTAATAG
TTTGCGCAACGTTGTTGCCATTGCTACAGGCATCGTGGTGTCACGCTCGTCGTTTGGTATGGCTTCATTC
AGCTCCGGTTCCCAACGATCAAGGCGAGTTACATGATCCCCCATGTTGTGCAAAAAAGCGGTTAGCTCCT
TCGGTCCTCCGATCGTTGTCAGAAGTAAGTTGGCCGCAGTGTTATCACTCATGGTTATGGCAGCACTGCA
TAATTCTCTTACTGTCATGCCATCCGTAAGATGCTTTTCTGTGACTGGTGAGTACTCAACCAAGTCATTC
TGAGAATAGTGTATGCGGCGACCGAGTTGCTCTTGCCCGGCGTCAATACGGGATAATACCGCGCCACATA
GCAGAACTTTAAAAGTGCTCATCATTGGAAAACGTTCTTCGGGGCGAAAACTCTCAAGGATCTTACCGCT
GTTGAGATCCAGTTCGATGTAACCCACTCGTGCACCCAACTGATCTTCAGCATCTTTTACTTTCACCAGC
GTTTCTGGGTGAGCAAAAACAGGAAGGCAAAATGCCGCAAAAAAGGGAATAAGGGCGACACGGAAATGTT
GAATACTCATACTCTTCCTTTTTCAATATTATTGAAGCATTTATCAGGGTTATTGTCTCATGAGCGGATA
CATATTTGAATGTATTTAGAAAAATAAACAAATAGGGGTTCCGCGCACATTTCCCCGAAAAGTGCCACCT
GACGTCGACGGATCGGGAGATCGATCTCCCGATCCCCTAGGGTCGACTCTCAGTACAATCTGCTCTGATG
CCGCATAGTTAAGCCAGTATCTGCTCCCTGCTTGTGTGTTGGAGGTCGCTGAGTAGTGCGCGAGCAAAAT
TTAAGCTACAACAAGGCAAGGCTTGACCGACAATTGCATGAAGAATCTGCTTAGGGTTAGGCGTTTTGCG
CTGCTTCGCGATGTACGGGCCAGATATACGCGGGTACCGGCATATGGTTCTTGACAGAGGTGTAAAAAGT
ACTCAAAAATTTTACTCAAGTGAAAGTACAAGTACTTAGGGAAAATTTTACTCAATTAAAAGTAAAAGTA
TCTGGCTAGAATCTTACTTGAGTAAAAGTAAAAAAGTACTCCATTAAAATTGTACTTGAGTATTAACGCG
TTGACATTGATTATTGACTAGTTATTAATAGTAATCAATTACGGGGTCATTAGTTCATAGCCCATATATG
GAGTTCCGCGTTACATAACTTACGGTAAATGGCCCGCCTGGCTGACCGCCCAACGACCCCCGCCCATTGA
CGTCAATAATGACGTATGTTCCCATAGTAACGCCAATAGGGACTTTCCATTGACGTCAATGGGTGGAGTA
TTTACGGTAAACTGCCCACTTGGCAGTACATCAAGTGTATCATATGCCAAGTACGCCCCCTATTGACGTC
AATGACGGTAAATGGCCCGCCTGGCATTATGCCCAGTACATGACCTTATGGGACTTTCCTACTTGGCAGT
ACATCTACGTATTAGTCATCGCTATTACCATGGTGATGCGGTTTTGGCAGTACATCAATGGGCGTGGATA
GCGGTTTGACTCACGGGGATTTCCAAGTCTCCACCCCATTGACGTCAATGGGAGTTTGTTTTGGCACCAA
AATCAACGGGACTTTCCAAAATGTCGTAACAACTCCGCCCCATTGACGCAAATGGGCGGTAGGCGTGTAC
GGTGGGAGGTCTATATAAGC
